>Addgene plasmid #173665 | ppBAalbNixE1E2E3E4 PUb-DsRed | addgene full sequence | sequence record 342937 | Addgene NGS Result
TGCCAGGAAACAGCTATGACCATGTAATACGACGATATGATCCTGATGCAGCTAGATTAACCCTAGAAAG
ATAGTCTGCGTAAAATTGACGCATGCATTCTTGAAATATTGCTCTCTCTTTCTAAATAGCGCGAATCCGT
CGCTGTGCATTTAGGACATCTCAGTCGCCGCTTGGAGCTCCCGTGAGGCGTGCTTGTCAATGCGGTAAGT
GTCACTGATTTTGAACTATAACGACCGCGTGAGTCAAAATGACGCATGATTATCTTTTACGTGACTTTTA
AGATTTAACTCATACGATAATTATATTGTTATTTCATGTTCTACTTACGTGATAACTTATTATATATATA
TTTTCTTGTTATAGATTAGATCGCGCTCGCGCGACTGACGGTCGTAAGCACCCGCGTACGTGTCCACCCC
GGTCACAACCCCTTGTGTCATGTCGGCGACCCTACGCCCCCAACTGAGAGAACTCAAAGGTTACCCCAGT
TGGGGCACTACTCCCGAAAACCGCTTCTGACCTGGGAAAACGTGAAGCCCCGGGGCATCCGCTGAGGGTT
GCCGCCGGGGCTTCGGTGTGTCCGTCAGTACTGCAGGTACCATAACTTCGTATAGCATACATTATACGAA
GTTATACCGGATCCTCGCATTTTATGAGTAAAGGCCCATTACTCATATATGGGTAAAGTGCTTTTTGTAA
AAAATGAGTAAATCGATTTACTCATAAATTATAATTTCACCGTGTTTACTTTTCGTCTTTTGTTATATTT
TTGAACTGTTAACTATTTTGTATTTATCATTTAATTCATACAAAATTTTGCGTTTATTTTGTAGTTTATT
GCAATCTACGAAAATTATTAATGAATTTTTACATGTTTCAAATACTCTTAATCATTTTCCTCCTGGAAAA
CAGACCTTCCGAGACGTAGCTCTTTGAAGTTTTCATAATGATCCATGTATGAAATTTTCCCCTCCGGCTG
TTGTTCATCGCGCAGTTGTTCCTGTTCTTCCGTTCCTCGTTCTTCCGGCGCTTGAAGCCTTGGTGCAGTC
GGAACTGTGGAATAAGACTGATATATTTTTATTTCACGGTCGTTAATGAAAATGATGCTGTCACTATGGA
ACTTACCTGCAAATTCCATGCTTTTGTAGCCTTTCTTGTAGCTCCACATGATGATTTGTTGCTCCTGTAT
TATCTTCGAGTACCAAACCTTGTGAAACGGAAATAATCCATCGTAAATGAAAATTGAACGGTATCAATTT
ATCCAGGAAGTACTTACCGATTAAAATATCAATGTATTTGGGAACCTCGACTCTAATCCGCGTGGGAATC
CGATGGACGCGGTATCGGTCATTGAACCCGATGCTGAAGGGCCTCGACTGGCTATAGCGGTGCCGTGAAA
ATCAAAATATCTAAAATTTCCCGATAGTGTTATGATCAGGGGATCCGCATGCGGCAAGGTAGGCCTACTG
CTCATCTTTTGCGAGTGTGTTAGTGTGACTGGCAACGCGACCAGAAGTCTAGTCGAATCCTGCTTGGAAA
TCGGTTTGTTTTGTCGATGGGGGTGGCCCGCGAAATCGCATTGTGTTGTTTGGGAAGGCCCGCTCGATGC
ATGTTAGGTAGGCGTAGTTTGTTCGAGTTTGACGTGCCTGCACCCTCCCTGGTTATGATGGCGCACTAAT
GCATTCCGAGAAAAGTTGCTAACTTGAAAATTTTCATCCAAATATGGGTAAGTTCATTTACCCATGTTTG
GGTATAGCGATTTTACCTATAATATGGGCAAATTTGACCGTTTTTCAAAGGTATATTTTACCCATATTAT
GGGTAATGCATATGAAACCCAAATATGGGTAAATCAACTACTGATCTATGGGTAAACTGATCTTAGCGTG
TATGTTTCACACGTGACATTCACTGGTTTTACAATTGGCTTCTTTAGCAGTGTTGGGATAATTCCATATT
ATGAATCTGCATGCCAAACTGGGCCGAAATCCAAATTTTCATCAATTTTGGTGCACGGGAACCTATTTAA
ATATCAATTTGAAGTTTGTATGGGAGCGATTTGTCGAATCACCCCTCGTTGCATTTTGTACTGGGCGGAG
CTGTCAAACAGTTGCCTAGCTGTCAAAAGGTGATTTCGAATAATCTCTTTGAAATTGATTTTAGGTATCA
AAATAAAGTTCTAAAAATCTGAAAAAAATCATAGTGGCTCAGAAAAAGGTGCTCTTTCGTATAAAATCAA
AAAATGAACACTTTTTTCAAAATTTAAAAACCCAATTTTCGCAAATCTATAGGGCTCTGCACGAAGTTCT
CTCCCTCTCTTTCGCTCTCATTGAGATTTTGTAAACAACAAGGCCAGGAAATGTCAAAATCCCATACAAA
ATCAAAACAGTGCAGTGCCCTATATGTAAAACACATCACTCCGACGTGTAAATTTTTTTGAGTGTTGATT
TAATCAAAGTGAATAAAAATATTAGTTTTATGACATACTTGTTTTCTGAGTGTAGCAAAAATATGAAAAC
ACATTTTTGTACTTTGAATGTTAAGCGTGTATGCTTTTTGGTTTGGTTATGTCAATATGTCAATTGTTAA
ACCCATGTTAATAGTTTTAATTTTTTTTAATCAAATTCTTTTTTTAAGTAATGTACAGTAAAAGTGAACT
TAATCTCATTAACAATCAATTTGAATACATTAAAAAATATTGCATATACATTGGAAACATTCCCGCCGAA
GTATCGAAAACAGATTTAATTGCAAAATTTTCCGTATTTGGTGAAATATCTAACTTATACATGAAGTCAT
TCATTCAGTTTTGTGATGTGAAACCGGCAGTTGTTCGTTACAGACTGATGAAAAGTGTAAAGGAATCTTC
AAGTTTACACAATAGTCGATATATTCAATCGGTTTTAATAGTTCTGCCACTAGATTCTTCCTACAATAAT
TACTTTCTTCCTTACAACACTTGTGTTGTGGTATACACTTATAACAAATTTGGCATGGTAGATTTTTATC
AAAAATTCAGTAAATTAGGAGATATACATGCGATGAAGAAAGCTACAAATGTCATGGTTTACATTAGCTT
TGTATCAGAAAGAGCTGCAAGGACCATTCTGGATACTAAGCCTACAGATATACATATAAATGTACAAACA
ATTAATCATGTTACACGAAATATTAACGTATGCTTAATAGATTTTGAAAAGGAATGTACATCAAATACGG
CGATAAAATTAACACTTTTATATAATCGCTCAATTGGAATATTCGGACTACCATCTAATTTCACAGAAGC
AAAACTGCACGATGAATTTTCAAGGTATGGCAGAATTGAAAAAAATAGACTAGTGTACGACTCAACCGGA
CACTCTAAACAATACGGTTTTGTTTATTATGAAAAGCACTTGTCTGCTCAAGCGGCCAAACAGGAAATGG
ACCGCAGTGATCATACAGGACGTAAAATTGCACTGCGGACCGTTCAAGAAATTTTGGCAGCGGAAACATT
TCTTGACCTTTTCCACAATACTTATCAGCTTTGGAAAATCCCCAGAGGTAGATCAATCCTACTCCGCCAA
AAACTTCCCTGGCGATGGAAGCTCTTCCGAACCGATCTTCCCGAGTCGGTGTCGAGCTAGATTCTGTTTT
TTCCGGTTGGAGACTGATCTCCGGTTCACTGGCGCCCCAGCGACCGTGCTTTCCATGACGTTATCGATCT
AGCCTACTCTCCCGGCGGTGGACCTAGCCTACTCTGATGGAAAAAATCCCCAGCGAAAGAAGTTCTCCCG
AAACCGAGAATTCAATCTCGACCATCCAGGTGCCGAGGTCGACCCAGCGATGCCGGTTGGAGGTTGACTT
CCAGTTCACTATCACTCCGATAAGCATAATCAGCCATACCACATTTGTAGAGGTTTTACTTGCTTTAAAA
AACCTCCCACACCTCCCCCTGAACCTGAAACATAAAATGAATGCAATTGTTGTTGTTAACTTGTTTATTG
CAGCTTATAATGGTTACAAATAAAGCAATAGCATCACAAATTTCACAAATAAAGCATTTTTCTTCACTGC
ATTCTAGTTGTGGTTTGTCCAAACTCATCAATGTATCTAAGAGTTATCTTTACATGTAGCTTGTGCATTG
AATCCAATTATAATTTGCCTTGGCACCAGCTGAGCCAGACAAGAAAGAAAGCTTCCCAGAAGTATATCGA
TTTAGAAGGGTTGACGTCACTTTGCTGACTGCACTAATACAGCAAATGATACAATTAGAATGATTCAAGT
GAAATTCCCAAATTACTGCTTTGTCTCTGGATTTGGTTATCAGATTACATTCGAAGCTAAGAATAGCTAC
CGAAATTGTCGATCAAATCAGGAAATCCTTTCTCTATCGAAAAAGGCATTCGCACATCTTTCTCTGTATG
CCATATACACGAATGGTAGGTACATTGACGTCTTTGCCAGAAGTTGAACTGCATCGTTCAAGGTACAGAA
TGAACGACTAACAGACACAAGCACGTTTTGCTGTCCATTCAGACACAGGGATGGTACCCATAGTCGATCG
ATTTAGAGCCATCCAACCGAACAGAGGTATATGTATGAATGGATTGCAGAAATTTTCTAGAAGTACAACC
ACCACTACGGCAGTGTCTATAAAACGCCCCTGCAAAGGCAAAACCAGCTCAATCGAATACGTTTCCTAGT
GGAGTGAACATTACGCGGTCCAAGTAAGCAGTGCCAGTGCAAGTGAAGTGAAGTCTCTAGTGAAAAAGAG
TGATCCAATTAGCCAGAGGAGAAAATTTCAGAGTGAACAAAGCTTTGTTCAAAGGACAATTACTATTAAA
TTTGTGAAAGTGCATTTCGGTGAAGGGAATCTTCTAGTGAAGGTAGGTAAATTAAATGATGAAATTATAG
CTATGAGCGAAAACTAGTTTGGTGAATGATTCCTTTGTCTTTGAATGAGCAAACTATTTTCCAAGATGGC
GACTATTGAGCTTTGAGTGATTAGTGAAAATTTGCAACGCAGTTTCATCATCATTGATAAAACCCAATTG
TGATTCACGGCGATAATCATATTTCGTTGAATCATCGCTGCTAATTGAATTAAATTTCTAGAGCAAGCGC
GAATTCGCCATATTTCTAAAATTAAATATTGTGGTGATAATTACCCATTAAGGTAATATTAACACATATC
GAGAAAAACCTTGAGGAAATCGTGAAAACTTGAAGATACGCAATTTCCAAACTACGTAGTTCAAAGTCGA
AAACAAGTTAATTTTTCACTAAAAAGTAGGGCGTTGTTGTGACGTCATCACCTTCAAGTGTATATTTTTC
ACTTGGCCTGCGACTGCAAACGCAGACAAAGCAAAACAAGTTTAAAACCTGTCGTGTCGTGCTCGAAGCC
AAAGGCAATGAATCAATATCAAATGAGAGTTTGCATTTCACAACCAATTACTGAAGCGTTTCCTCGTTTC
TTTTTCTGCTCAACAGAGATTTCAACGTTCACCATGGTGCGCTCCTCCAAGAACGTCATCAAGGAGTTCA
TGCGCTTCAAGGTGCGCATGGAGGGCACCGTGAACGGCCACGAGTTCGAGATCGAGGGCGAGGGCGAGGG
CCGCCCCTACGAGGGCCACAACACCGTGAAGCTGAAGGTGACCAAGGGCGGCCCCCTGCCCTTCGCCTGG
GACATCCTGTCCCCCCAGTTCCAGTACGGCTCCAAGGTGTACGTGAAGCACCCCGCCGACATCCCCGACT
ACAAGAAGCTGTCCTTCCCCGAGGGCTTCAAGTGGGAGCGCGTGATGAACTTCGAGGACGGCGGCGTGGT
GACCGTGACCCAGGACTCCTCCCTGCAGGACGGCTGCTTCATCTACAAGGTGAAGTTCATCGGCGTGAAC
TTCCCCTCCGACGGCCCCGTAATGCAGAAGAAGACCATGGGCTGGGAGGCCTCCACCGAGCGCCTGTACC
CCCGCGACGGCGTGCTGAAGGGCGAGATCCACAAGGCCCTGAAGCTGAAGGACGGCGGCCACTACCTGGT
GGAGTTCAAGTCCATCTACATGGCCAAGAAGCCCGTGCAGCTGCCCGGCTACTACTACGTGGACTCCAAG
CTGGACATCACCTCCCACAACGAGGACTACACCATCGTGGAGCAGTACGAGCGCACCGAGGGCCGCCACC
ACCTGTTCCTGTAGCGGCCGCGACTCTAGATCATAATCAGCCATACCACATTTGTAGAGGTTTTACTTGC
TTTAAAAAACCTCCCACACCTCCCCCTGAACCTGAAACATAAAATGAATGCAATTGTTGTTGTTAACTTG
TTTATTGCAGCTTATAATGGTTACAAATAAAGCAATAGCATCACAAATTTCACAAATAAAGCATTTTTTT
CACTGCATTCTAGTTGTGGTTTGTCCAAACTCATCAATGTATCGCTTGTAATTCGTCGACATAACTTCGT
ATAGCATACATTATACGAAGTTATGAGCTCAATTCGATAAAAGTTTTGTTACTTTATAGAAGAAATTTTG
AGTTTTTGTTTTTTTTAATAAATAAATAAACATAAATAAATTGTTTGTTGAATTTATTATTAGTATGTAA
GTGTAAATATAATAAAACTTAATATCTATTCAAATTAATAAATAAACCTCGATATACAGACCGATAAAAC
ACATGCGTCAATTTTACGCATGATTATCTTTAACGTACGTCACAATATGATTATCTTTCTAGGGTTAATC
TAGCTGCGTGTTCTGCAGCGTGTCGAGCATCTTCATCTGCTCCATCACGCTGTAAAACACATTTGCACCG
CGAGTCTGCCCGTCCTCCACGGGTTCAAAAACGTGAATGAACGAGGCGCGCTCACTGGCCGTCGTTTTAC
AGGGGATGTCTTCATATATATGAAGACTCCCATCTGTTGTTTGTCGGTGAACGCTCTCCTGAGTAGGACA
AATCCGCCGGGAGCGGATTTGAACGTTGTGAAGCAACGGCCCGGAGGGTGGCGGGCAGGACGCCCGCCAT
AAACTGCCAGGCATCAAACTAAGCAGAAGGCCATCCTGACGGATGGCCTTTTTGCGTTTCTACAAACTCT
TCCTGGCTAGCGGTACGCGTATTAATTGCGTTGCGCTCACTGCCCGCTTTCCAGTCGGGAAACCTGTCGT
GCCAGCTGCATTAATGAATCGGCCAACGCGCGGGGAGAGGCGGTTTGCGTATTGGGCGCTCTTCCGCTTC
CTCGCTCACTGACTCGCTGCGCTCGGTCGTTCGGCTGCGGCGAGCGGTATCAGCTCACTCAAAGGCGGTA
ATACGGTTATCCACAGAATCAGGGGATAACGCAGGAAAGAACATGTGAGCAAAAGGCCAGCAAAAGGCCA
GGAACCGTAAAAAGGCCGCGTTGCTGGCGTTTTTCCATAGGCTCCGCCCCCCTGACGAGCATCACAAAAA
TCGACGCTCAAGTCAGAGGTGGCGAAACCCGACAGGACTATAAAGATACCAGGCGTTTCCCCCTGGAAGC
TCCCTCGTGCGCTCTCCTGTTCCGACCCTGCCGCTTACCGGATACCTGTCCGCCTTTCTCCCTTCGGGAA
GCGTGGCGCTTTCTCATAGCTCACGCTGTAGGTATCTCAGTTCGGTGTAGGTCGTTCGCTCCAAGCTGGG
CTGTGTGCACGAACCCCCCGTTCAGCCCGACCGCTGCGCCTTATCCGGTAACTATCGTCTTGAGTCCAAC
CCGGTAAGACACGACTTATCGCCACTGGCAGCAGCCACTGGTAACAGGATTAGCAGAGCGAGGTATGTAG
GCGGTGCTACAGAGTTCTTGAAGTGGTGGCCTAACTACGGCTACACTAGAAGAACAGTATTTGGTATCTG
CGCTCTGCTGAAGCCAGTTACCTTCGGAAAAAGAGTTGGTAGCTCTTGATCCGGCAAACAAACCACCGCT
GGTAGCGGTGGTTTTTTTGTTTGCAAGCAGCAGATTACGCGCAGAAAAAAAGGATCTCAAGAAGATCCTT
TGATCTTTTCTACGGGGTCTGACGCTCAGTGGAACGACGCGTAACTCACGTTAAGGGATTTTGGTCATGA
GCTTGCGCCGTCCCGTCAAGTCAGCGTAATGCTCTGCCAGTGTTACAACCAATTAACCAATTCTGATTAG
AAAAACTCATCGAGCATCAAATGAAACTGCAATTTATTCATATCAGGATTATCAATACCATATTTTTGAA
AAAGCCGTTTCTGTAATGAAGGAGAAAACTCACCGAGGCAGTTCCATAGGATGGCAAGATCCTGGTATCG
GTCTGCGATTCCGACTCGTCCAACATCAATACAACCTATTAATTTCCCCTCGTCAAAAATAAGGTTATCA
AGTGAGAAATCACCATGAGTGACGACTGAATCCGGTGAGAATGGCAAAAGTTTATGCATTTCTTTCCAGA
CTTGTTCAACAGGCCAGCCATTACGCTCGTCATCAAAATCACTCGCATCAACCAAACCGTTATTCATTCG
TGATTGCGCCTGAGCGAGACGAAATACGCGATCGCTGTTAAAAGGACAATTACAAACAGGAATCGAATGC
AACCGGCGCAGGAACACTGCCAGCGCATCAACAATATTTTCACCTGAATCAGGATATTCTTCTAATACCT
GGAATGCTGTTTTTCCGGGGATCGCAGTGGTGAGTAACCATGCATCATCAGGAGTACGGATAAAATGCTT
GATGGTCGGAAGAGGCATAAATTCCGTCAGCCAGTTTAGTCTGACCATCTCATCTGTAACATCATTGGCA
ACGCTACCTTTGCCATGTTTCAGAAACAACTCTGGCGCATCGGGCTTCCCATACAAGCGATAGATTGTCG
CACCTGATTGCCCGACATTATCGCGAGCCCATTTATACCCATATAAATCAGCATCCATGTTGGAATTTAA
TCGCGGCCTCGACGTTTCCCGTTGAATATGGCTCATAACACCCCTTGTATTACTGTTTATGTAAGCAGAC
AGTTTTATTGTTCATGATGATATATTTTTATCTTGTGCAATGTAACATCAGAGATTTTGAGACACGGGCC
AGAGC
Features (pLannotate 1.2.2; 16 found; start..end, strand, type, name):
    427..526     -  protein_bind   phage φC31 attP: attachment site of phage φC31 phage φC31 integrase
    602..635     +  protein_bind   loxP: Cre-mediated recombination occurs in the 8-bp core sequence (GCATACAT). Cre recombinase
   2668..3480    +  CDS            Nix (fragment): NIX_AEDAE - Experimental evidence at transcript level: Swiss-Prot protein existence level 2. Male determiner protein (M-factor) that controls male somatic sexual differentiation. Acts as a dominant factor that regulates the mRNA splicing of doublesex (dsx) or fruitless (fru) transcripts and promotes expression of male splice forms of dsx and fru. From Aedes aegypti (Yellowfever mosquito) (Culex aegypti).
   3875..3955    +  CDS            large T antigen (fragment): large T antigen from SV40 (simian virus 40)
   3978..4098    +  polyA_signal   SV40 poly(A) signal: SV40 polyadenylation signal
   5494..6174    +  CDS            DsRed1: wild-type DsRed mammalian codon-optimized
   6189..6272    +  CDS            large T antigen (fragment): large T antigen from SV40 (simian virus 40)
   6295..6376    +  polyA_signal   SV40 poly(A) signal: SV40 polyadenylation signal
   6431..6464    +  protein_bind   loxP: Cre-mediated recombination occurs in the 8-bp core sequence (GCATACAT). Cre recombinase
   6721..6840    -  CDS            B (fragment): PORTL_LAMBD - Experimental evidence at protein level: Swiss-Prot protein existence level 1. Forms the portal vertex of the capsid (PubMed:6228056, PubMed:6232391). This portal plays critical roles in head assembly, genome packaging, neck/tail attachment, and genome ejection (Probable). The portal protein multimerizes as a single ring-shaped homododecamer arranged around a central channel (PubMed:6232391). Binds to the terminase subunits to form the packaging machine (PubMed:7799432). From Escherichia phage lambda (Bacteriophage lambda).
   6842..6861    +  CDS            lacZα (fragment): LacZα fragment of β-galactosidase; lacZ fragment
   6892..6933    +  terminator     rrnB T1 terminator (fragment): Escherichia coli rrnB; transcription terminator T1 from the E. coli rrnB gene
   7025..7052    +  terminator     rrnB T2 terminator: transcription terminator T2 from the E. coli rrnB gene
   7107..7199    -  CDS            lacI (fragment): lac repressor; lacI; The lac repressor binds to the lac operator to inhibit transcription in E. coli. This inhibition can be relieved by adding lactose or isopropyl-β-D-thiogalactopyranoside (IPTG).
   7382..7970    -  rep_origin     ori: high-copy-number ColE1/pMB1/pBR322/pUC origin of replication
   8117..8926    -  CDS            KanR: aminoglycoside phosphotransferase; aph(3')-Ia; confers resistance to kanamycin in bacteria or G418 (Geneticin®) in eukaryotes
