[The description below was written by a language model from this plasmid's Addgene catalogue record and pLannotate feature annotations shown in this document.]
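Description:
ppBAalbNixE1E2E3E4 PUb-DsRed is an insect transgenesis vector built on the Invitrogen pDONR221 P4r-P3r backbone and intended for ectopic expression of the Nix masculinisation gene in the mosquito Aedes albopictus. It is maintained in E. coli as a high-copy plasmid through a ColE1/pUC-type origin and selected with kanamycin via the aph(3')-Ia gene. The catalogue lists a total size of about 8.7 kb, while the sequenced record is 9,035 nt. Backbone remnants such as the rrnB T1/T2 terminators and short lacZα, lacI and lambda fragments are also annotated.

The payload consists of two expression units. The first is an approximately 3.8 kb Nix segment, described as encoding the four-exon isoforms, driven by its own promoter and ended by an SV40 terminator. The annotation tool recognises the coding region by similarity to the Aedes aegypti male-determining factor, which directs male-specific splicing of doublesex and fruitless. The second is a DsRed fluorescent marker under the PUb promoter, also followed by an SV40 poly(A) signal, which allows transgenic individuals to be identified by red fluorescence. Neither promoter is annotated in the feature table. Both units lie between two directly oriented loxP sites, so Cre could in principle excise them, and a φC31 attP site sits just outside one loxP, offering a docking site for integrase-mediated insertion. The "pB" in the name may hint at piggyBac, but no transposon arms are annotated and the record does not state the integration mechanism.

According to the associated publication title, Nix transgenes convert genetic females into males and support automated sex sorting. The depositor cautions that the Nix region of the sequence was assembled from database sequence and may differ from the actual plasmid through natural polymorphism, especially in the promoter.
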