Addgene plasmid #173665: ppBAalbNixE1E2E3E4 PUb-DsRed
Purpose: transgenesis vector for Aedes albopictus ectopic expression of the Nix gene
Depositing lab: Eric Marois. Depositing organization: CNRS UPR 9022, INSERM U1257, Réponse immunitaire chez le moustique anophèle vecteur du paludisme. Publication: Transgenic expression of Nix converts genetic females into males and allows automated sex sorting in Aedes albopictus. Lutrat C, Olmo RP, Baldet T, Bouyer J, Marois E. Commun Biol. 2022 Mar 7;5(1):210. doi: 10.1038/s42003-022-03165-7. PubMed 35256751.
Backbone
  Vector backbone: pDONR221 P4r-P3r
  Backbone manufacturer: Invitrogen
  Total vector size (bp): 8700
  Modifications to backbone: addition of the Nix gene under control of its own promoter and a SV40 terminator, addition of a PUb-DsRed-SV40 marker gene
  Vector type: Insect Expression
Growth in bacteria
  Bacterial resistance: Kanamycin, 50 μg/mL
  Growth temperature: 37°C
  Growth strain: DH5alpha
  Copy number: High Copy
Gene/Insert 1
  Gene/Insert name: Nix masculinisation gene
  Species: Synthetic; Aedes albopictus
  Insert size (bp): 3800
  Mutation: Nix isoforms with 4 exons
Gene/Insert 2
  Gene/Insert name: DsRed
  Species: Synthetic
Terms and licenses: Academic/Nonprofit Terms; Industry Terms: Not Available to Industry
Depositor comments: The plasmid sequence spanning Nix was assembled from database sequence. The actual sequence in the plasmid may contain differences due to natural polymorphism, especially in the Nix promoter
How to cite: ppBAalbNixE1E2E3E4 PUb-DsRed was a gift from Eric Marois (Addgene plasmid # 173665 ; http://n2t.net/addgene:173665 ; RRID:Addgene_173665)
